Addgene plasmid #141191: pcDNA4/TO/GFP-ZNF598
Purpose: Expresses GFP-ZNF598 in mammalian cells, can be used to make inducible cell line
Depositing lab: Simon Bekker-Jensen. Depositing organization: University of Copenhagen. Publication: GIGYF1/2-Driven Cooperation between ZNF598 and TTP in Posttranscriptional Regulation of Inflammatory Signaling. Tollenaere MAX, Tiedje C, Rasmussen S, Nielsen JC, Vind AC, Blasius M, Batth TS, Mailand N, Olsen JV, Gaestel M, Bekker-Jensen S. Cell Rep. 2019 Mar 26;26(13):3511-3521.e4. doi: 10.1016/j.celrep.2019.03.006. PubMed 30917308.
Backbone
  Vector backbone: pcDNA4/TO/GFP
  Backbone manufacturer: Invitrogen
  Backbone size w/o insert (bp): 5078
  Total vector size (bp): 8000
  Vector type: Mammalian Expression
  Selectable markers: Zeocin
Growth in bacteria
  Bacterial resistance: Ampicillin, 100 μg/mL
  Growth temperature: 37°C
  Growth strain: DH5alpha
  Copy number: High Copy
Gene/Insert
  Gene/Insert name: ZNF598 (alt names: E3 ubiquitin-protein ligase ZNF598; Zinc finger protein 598)
  Species: H. sapiens (human)
  Insert size (bp): 2700
  Entrez Gene: ZNF598 (a.k.a. HEL2)
  Promoter: CMV
  Tag / fusion protein: GFP (N terminal on backbone)
  Cloning method: Gateway Cloning
  Sequencing primers: 5′ EGFP-C; 3′ BHG-Rev
Terms and licenses: Academic/Nonprofit Terms; Industry Terms: Not Available to Industry
How to cite: pcDNA4/TO/GFP-ZNF598 was a gift from Simon Bekker-Jensen (Addgene plasmid # 141191 ; http://n2t.net/addgene:141191 ; RRID:Addgene_141191)
