[The description below was written by a language model from this plasmid's Addgene catalogue record and pLannotate feature annotations shown in this document.]
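Description:
pcDNA4/TO/GFP-ZNF598 is a mammalian expression plasmid built on a GFP-containing derivative of the Invitrogen pcDNA4/TO backbone, carrying human ZNF598 inserted by Gateway cloning. The catalogue gives an approximate total size of 8 kb, while the sequenced record is 8,460 nt. In bacteria it is maintained at high copy through a ColE1/pUC-type origin and selected with ampicillin via the β-lactamase gene; an f1 origin is also present. For mammalian cells, a Zeocin resistance cassette (Sh ble) is driven by the SV40 early promoter and terminated by the SV40 polyadenylation signal. An EM7 bacterial promoter upstream of the same coding sequence allows the marker to function in E. coli as well.

The expression unit consists of the CMV immediate-early enhancer and promoter followed by two short elements that the annotation software labels as tet-operator-containing promoter fragments. These correspond to the tandem tet operator sites characteristic of the "TO" design: in cells expressing the Tet repressor, transcription is held off until tetracycline or doxycycline is added, whereas in ordinary cells the promoter is constitutively active. Downstream lies EGFP fused through a short linker region to the N terminus of ZNF598, with the bovine growth hormone polyadenylation signal ending the transcript. ZNF598 is an E3 ubiquitin ligase that acts in ribosome quality control by monoubiquitinating 40S ribosomal proteins on stalled ribosomes. The plasmid is intended for transient expression of fluorescently tagged ZNF598 or, using Zeocin selection in a Tet-repressor background, for generating stable inducible cell lines for localisation, interaction and functional studies.
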