Features (pLannotate 1.2.2; 24 found; start..end, strand, type, name):
     28..80      -  misc_feature   bom (fragment): basis of mobility region from pBR322
    235..614     +  enhancer       CMV enhancer: human cytomegalovirus immediate early enhancer
    615..818     +  promoter       CMV promoter: human cytomegalovirus (CMV) immediate early promoter
    820..839     +  promoter       PLtetO-1 promoter (fragment): modified phage lambda PL promoter with tet operator sites (Lutz and Bujard, 1997)
    841..860     +  promoter       PLtetO-1 promoter (fragment): modified phage lambda PL promoter with tet operator sites (Lutz and Bujard, 1997)
    868..901     +  promoter       TRE3GV promoter (fragment): 3rd-generation Tet-responsive promoter that can be activated by binding of Tet-On® 3G, optimized for retroviral and lentiviral vectors
    990..1706    +  CDS            EGFP: EGFP is a basic (constitutively fluorescent) green fluorescent protein published in 1996, derived from Aequorea victoria. It is reported to be a rapidly-maturing weak dimer with moderate acid sensitivity.
   1758..1774    +  promoter       chicken β-actin promoter (fragment): contains a 21-bp deletion relative to the standard chicken β-actin promoter
   1785..4427    +  CDS            ZNF598: ZN598_HUMAN - Experimental evidence at protein level: Swiss-Prot protein existence level 1. E3 ubiquitin-protein ligase that plays a key role in the ribosome quality control (RQC), a pathway that takes place when a ribosome has stalled during translation (PubMed:28065601, PubMed:28132843). Required for ribosomes to terminally stall during translation of poly(A) sequences by mediating monoubiquitination of 40S ribosomal protein RPS10/eS10, RPS20/uS10 and RPS3/uS3 (PubMed:28065601, PubMed:28132843). Stalling precludes synthesis of a long poly-lysine tail and initiates the RQC pathway to degrade
   4474..4698    +  polyA_signal   bGH poly(A) signal: bovine growth hormone polyadenylation signal
   4702..4723    +  promoter       SV40 promoter (fragment): SV40 enhancer and early promoter
   4744..5172    +  rep_origin     f1 ori (sequence partly withheld): f1 bacteriophage origin of replication; arrow indicates direction of (+) strand synthesis
   5186..5515    +  promoter       SV40 promoter: SV40 enhancer and early promoter
   5563..5610    +  promoter       EM7 promoter: synthetic bacterial promoter&nbsp
   5629..6003    +  CDS            BleoR: antibiotic-binding protein; Sh ble from Streptoalloteichus hindustanus; confers resistance to bleomycin, phleomycin, and Zeocin™
   6013..6138    +  CDS            ble (fragment): BLE_KLEPN - Experimental evidence at protein level: Swiss-Prot protein existence level 1. Binding protein with a strong affinity to the bleomycin family of antibiotics. Binds to CL990; an antimitotic-antibiotic compound. From Klebsiella pneumoniae.
   6133..6254    +  polyA_signal   SV40 poly(A) signal: SV40 polyadenylation signal
   6327..6343    -  protein_bind   lac operator: The lac repressor binds to the lac operator to inhibit transcription in E. coli. This inhibition can be relieved by adding lactose or isopropyl-β-D-thiogalactopyranoside (IPTG). lac repressor encoded by lacI
   6351..6381    -  promoter       lac promoter: promoter for the E. coli lac operon
   6396..6417    -  protein_bind   CAP binding site: CAP binding activates transcription in the presence of cAMP. E. coli catabolite activator protein
   6430..6522    -  CDS            lacI (fragment): lac repressor; lacI; The lac repressor binds to the lac operator to inhibit transcription in E. coli. This inhibition can be relieved by adding lactose or isopropyl-β-D-thiogalactopyranoside (IPTG).
   6705..7293    -  rep_origin     ori: high-copy-number ColE1/pMB1/pBR322/pUC origin of replication
   7464..8324    -  CDS            AmpR: β-lactamase; bla; confers resistance to ampicillin, carbenicillin, and related antibiotics
   8325..8429    -  promoter       AmpR promoter: bla
>Addgene plasmid #141191 | pcDNA4/TO/GFP-ZNF598 | addgene full sequence | sequence record 300415 | Addgene NGS Result
GACGGATCGGGAGATCTCCCGATCCCCTATGGTGCACTCTCAGTACAATCTGCTCTGATGCCGCATAGTT
AAGCCAGTATCTGCTCCCTGCTTGTGTGTTGGAGGTCGCTGAGTAGTGCGCGAGCAAAATTTAAGCTACA
ACAAGGCAAGGCTTGACCGACAATTGCATGAAGAATCTGCTTAGGGTTAGGCGTTTTGCGCTGCTTCGCG
ATGTACGGGCCAGATATACGCGTTGACATTGATTATTGACTAGTTATTAATAGTAATCAATTACGGGGTC
ATTAGTTCATAGCCCATATATGGAGTTCCGCGTTACATAACTTACGGTAAATGGCCCGCCTGGCTGACCG
CCCAACGACCCCCGCCCATTGACGTCAATAATGACGTATGTTCCCATAGTAACGCCAATAGGGACTTTCC
ATTGACGTCAATGGGTGGAGTATTTACGGTAAACTGCCCACTTGGCAGTACATCAAGTGTGTCATATGCC
AAGTACGCCCCCTATTGACGTCAATGACGGTAAATGGCCCGCCTGGCATTATGCCCAGTACATGACCTTA
TGGGACTTTCCTACTTGGCAGTACATCTACGTATTAGTCATCGCTATTACCATGGTGATGCGGTTTTGGC
AGTACATCAATGGGCGTGGATAGCGGTTTGACTCACGGGGATTTCCAAGTCTCCACCCCATTGACGTCAA
TGGGAGTTTGTTTTGGCACCAAAATCAACGGGACTTTCCAAAATGTCGTAACAACTCCGCCCCATTGACG
CAAATGGGCGGTAGGCGTGTACGGTGGGAGGTCTATATAAGCAGAGCTCTCCCTATCAGTGATAGAGATC
TCCCTATCAGTGATAGAGATCGTCGACGAGCTCGTTTAGTGAACCGTCAGATCGCCTGGAGACGCCATCC
ACGCTGTTTTGACCTCCATAGAAGACACCGGGACCGATCCAGCCTCCGGACTCTAGCGTTTAAACTTAAG
CTTGGTACCATGGTGAGCAAGGGCGAGGAGCTGTTCACCGGGGTGGTGCCCATCCTGGTCGAGCTGGACG
GCGACGTAAACGGCCACAAGTTCAGCGTGTCCGGCGAGGGCGAGGGCGATGCCACCTACGGCAAGCTGAC
CCTGAAGTTCATCTGCACCACCGGCAAGCTGCCCGTGCCCTGGCCCACCCTCGTGACCACCCTGACCTAC
GGCGTGCAGTGCTTCAGCCGCTACCCCGACCACATGAAGCAGCACGACTTCTTCAAGTCCGCCATGCCCG
AAGGCTACGTCCAGGAGCGCACCATCTTCTTCAAGGACGACGGCAACTACAAGACCCGCGCCGAGGTGAA
GTTCGAGGGCGACACCCTGGTGAACCGCATCGAGCTGAAGGGCATCGACTTCAAGGAGGACGGCAACATC
CTGGGGCACAAGCTGGAGTACAACTACAACAGCCACAACGTCTATATCATGGCCGACAAGCAGAAGAACG
GCATCAAGGTGAACTTCAAGATCCGCCACAACATCGAGGACGGCAGCGTGCAGCTCGCCGACCACTACCA
GCAGAACACCCCCATCGGCGACGGCCCCGTGCTGCTGCCCGACAACCACTACCTGAGCACCCAGTCCGCC
CTGAGCAAAGACCCCAACGAGAAGCGCGATCACATGGTCCTGCTGGAGTTCGTGACCGCCGCCGGGATCA
CTCTCGGCATGGACGAGCTGTACAAGAGAATTCTGATGGCGGCGGCGGGGGGCGCCGAGGGGCGGCGCGC
GGCCCTGGAGGCGGCGGCGGCGGCAGCTCCTGAGCGGGGAGGCGGGAGCTGCGTGCTGTGCTGCGGAGAC
CTGGAGGCCACGGCGCTGGGCCGCTGCGACCACCCGGTGTGCTACCGCTGCTCTACCAAGATGCGGGTGC
TCTGCGAGCAGCGCTACTGCGCCGTGTGCCGCGAGGAGCTGCGCCAGGTGGTCTTTGGGAAGAAGCTTCC
TGCCTTTGCCACCATCCCCATCCACCAGCTGCAGCATGAGAAGAAATATGATATCTACTTTGCAGATGGA
AAGGTGTACGCATTGTACAGGCAGCTGCTGCAGCACGAGTGCCCGCGGTGCCCCGAGCTGCCACCTTTCA
GCCTCTTCGGGGACCTGGAGCAGCACATGCGGAGGCAGCATGAGCTCTTCTGCTGCCGTCTGTGCCTCCA
GCACCTCCAGATCTTCACATATGAGCGCAAGTGGTACTCGCGCAAGGACCTGGCCCGGCATCGCATGCAG
GGTGACCCCGATGACACGTCGCACCGTGGGCACCCGCTCTGCAAGTTCTGTGACGAGCGCTACCTGGACA
ATGATGAGCTGCTTAAGCACCTGCGCCGCGACCACTACTTCTGCCACTTCTGCGACTCGGACGGGGCCCA
GGACTACTACAGCGACTATGCCTACCTGCGTGAGCACTTCCGGGAGAAGCACTTTCTGTGTGAGGAAGGC
CGCTGCAGCACGGAGCAGTTCACCCACGCCTTCCGCACCGAGATCGACCTCAAGGCCCACAGGACGGCCT
GCCACAGTCGCAGCCGCGCCGAGGCACGCCAGAACCGCCACATCGACCTGCAGTTCAGCTACGCGCCACG
GCACTCGCGCCGGAACGAGGGGGTCGTTGGTGGCGAAGACTACGAGGAGGTGGACAGGTACAGCCGCCAG
GGCCGAGTGGCCCGGGCTGGCACTCGCGGAGCCCAGCAGAGCCGCCGAGGAAGCTGGAGGTACAAAAGGG
AAGAAGAGGACCGAGAAGTAGCAGCTGCTGTCCGGGCCTCCGTGGCCGCACAGCAGCAGGAGGAGGCTCG
CAGGAGTGAGGATCAGGAGGAAGGCGGTAGGCCCAAGAAGGAGGAGGCAGCGGCGCGGGGACCTGAGGAT
CCCCGTGGCCCCCGGCGCTCACCCCGGACTCAGGGCGAAGGCCCAGGCCCCAAGGAAACCTCGACAAATG
GTCCTGTAAGCCAAGAAGCCTTCTCGGTGACAGGCCCAGCCGCCCCAGGGTGTGTGGGGGTGCCAGGCGC
CCTCCCACCACCCAGCCCGAAGCTCAAGGACGAAGACTTCCCCAGCCTCTCTGCCTCCACTTCCTCCTCC
TGCTCCACTGCAGCAACCCCGGGCCCTGTGGGGTTGGCGCTGCCGTACGCCATCCCTGCCAGAGGCAGGA
GTGCCTTCCAGGAGGAGGACTTCCCCGCCCTGGTGTCCTCGGTGCCCAAGCCTGGCACCGCCCCCACCAG
CCTTGTCTCTGCCTGGAACAGCAGCAGTAGCAGCAAGAAGGTAGCACAGCCCCCACTCTCGGCGCAGGCT
ACCGGCAGCGGCCAGCCCACCAGGAAGGCTGGGAAGGGGAGCAGGGGCGGCAGGAAGGGCGGCCCGCCCT
TCACACAGGAGGAGGAGGAGGACGGCGGCCCGGCCCTGCAGGAGCTTCTGAGCACACGCCCCACGGGCTC
CGTCTCCTCCACACTGGGGCTGGCCTCCATCCAACCCTCTAAAGTTGGGAAGAAGAAGAAAGTGGGCTCG
GAGAAGCCAGGCACCACATTGCCACAGCCCCCGCCCGCTACCTGTCCCCCAGGGGCTTTGCAGGCCCCGG
AAGCTCCTGCCAGCAGAGCCGAGGGGCCAGTTGCCGTCGTCGTTAATGGACACACGGAGGGCCCGGCCCC
TGCTCGGAGTGCCCCCAAGGAACCCCCTGGGCTCCCAAGGCCCCTGGGGTCCTTCCCCTGCCCCACGCCA
CAGGAGGACTTCCCAGCGCTCGGCGGCCCCTGCCCACCCCGGATGCCGCCGCCCCCAGGCTTCAGCGCTG
TGGTGCTCCTGAAGGGCACGCCTCCCCCACCCCCGCCGGGCCTGGTGCCCCCAATCAGCAAGCCGCCCCC
TGGCTTCTCTGGCCTTCTGCCTAGCCCCCACCCGGCCTGTGTCCCCAGCCCCGCCACCACCACCACCACA
AAAGCACCCAGGCTGCTGCCTGCCCCACGGGCGTACCTAGTCCCCGAGAACTTCCGGGAGAGGAACCTTC
AGCTCATCCAGTCCATCAGGGACTTCCTGCAGAGCGACGAGGCCCGCTTCAGCGAGTTCAAGAGCCACTC
AGGGGAGTTCAGACAGGGCCTGATCTCCGCAGCCCAGTATTACAAGAGTTGCCGGGACCTGCTGGGGGAG
AATTTCCAGAAGGTCTTTAATGAGCTGCTGGTCCTGCTGCCCGACACGGCCAAGCAGCAGGAGCTCCTGT
CTGCACACACGGACTTCTGCAACCGCGAGAAGCCTCTGAGCACCAAGTCCAAGAAGAACAAGAAGAGCGC
GTGGCAGGCCACCACCCAGCAGGCGGGCCTGGACTGCCGTGTGTGCCCCACCTGCCAGCAGGTGCTCGCG
CATGGCGATGCCAGCAGCCACCAGGCGCTGCATGCTGCCCGGGACGACGACTTCCCCTCCCTGCAAGCCA
TCGCCAGGATCATCACGTAGCTCGAGTCTAGAGGGCCCGTTTAAACCCGCTGATCAGCCTCGACTGTGCC
TTCTAGTTGCCAGCCATCTGTTGTTTGCCCCTCCCCCGTGCCTTCCTTGACCCTGGAAGGTGCCACTCCC
ACTGTCCTTTCCTAATAAAATGAGGAAATTGCATCGCATTGTCTGAGTAGGTGTCATTCTATTCTGGGGG
GTGGGGTGGGGCAGGACAGCAAGGGGGAGGATTGGGAAGACAATAGCAGGCATGCTGGGGATGCGGTGGG
CTCTATGGCTTCTGAGGCGGAAAGAACCAGCTGGGGCTCTAGGGGGTATCCCC
[124 nt withheld, positions 4744-4867]
C
[91 nt withheld, positions 4869-4959]
A
[49 nt withheld, positions 4961-5009]
CCTTTGACGTTGGAGTCCACGTTCTTT
[37 nt withheld, positions 5037-5073]
ACCCTATCTCGGTCTATTCTTTTGATTTATAAGGGATTTTGCCGATTTCGGCCTATTGGTTAAAAAATGA
GCTGATTTAACAAAAATTTAACGCGAATTAATTCTGTGGAATGTGTGTCAGTTAGGGTGTGGAAAGTCCC
CAGGCTCCCCAGCAGGCAGAAGTATGCAAAGCATGCATCTCAATTAGTCAGCAACCAGGTGTGGAAAGTC
CCCAGGCTCCCCAGCAGGCAGAAGTATGCAAAGCATGCATCTCAATTAGTCAGCAACCATAGTCCCGCCC
CTAACTCCGCCCATCCCGCCCCTAACTCCGCCCAGTTCCGCCCATTCTCCGCCCCATGGCTGACTAATTT
TTTTTATTTATGCAGAGGCCGAGGCCGCCTCTGCCTCTGAGCTATTCCAGAAGTAGTGAGGAGGCTTTTT
TGGAGGCCTAGGCTTTTGCAAAAAGCTCCCGGGAGCTTGTATATCCATTTTCGGATCTGATCAGCACGTG
TTGACAATTAATCATCGGCATAGTATATCGGCATAGTATAATACGACAAGGTGAGGAACTAAACCATGGC
CAAGTTGACCAGTGCCGTTCCGGTGCTCACCGCGCGCGACGTCGCCGGAGCGGTCGAGTTCTGGACCGAC
CGGCTCGGGTTCTCCCGGGACTTCGTGGAGGACGACTTCGCCGGTGTGGTCCGGGACGACGTGACCCTGT
TCATCAGCGCGGTCCAGGACCAGGTGGTGCCGGACAACACCCTGGCCTGGGTGTGGGTGCGCGGCCTGGA
CGAGCTGTACGCCGAGTGGTCGGAGGTCGTGTCCACGAACTTCCGGGACGCCTCCGGGCCGGCCATGACC
GAGATCGGCGAGCAGCCGTGGGGGCGGGAGTTCGCCCTGCGCGACCCGGCCGGCAACTGCGTGCACTTCG
TGGCCGAGGAGCAGGACTGACACGTGCTACGAGATTTCGATTCCACCGCCGCCTTCTATGAAAGGTTGGG
CTTCGGAATCGTTTTCCGGGACGCCGGCTGGATGATCCTCCAGCGCGGGGATCTCATGCTGGAGTTCTTC
GCCCACCCCAACTTGTTTATTGCAGCTTATAATGGTTACAAATAAAGCAATAGCATCACAAATTTCACAA
ATAAAGCATTTTTTTCACTGCATTCTAGTTGTGGTTTGTCCAAACTCATCAATGTATCTTATCATGTCTG
TATACCGTCGACCTCTAGCTAGAGCTTGGCGTAATCATGGTCATAGCTGTTTCCTGTGTGAAATTGTTAT
CCGCTCACAATTCCACACAACATACGAGCCGGAAGCATAAAGTGTAAAGCCTGGGGTGCCTAATGAGTGA
GCTAACTCACATTAATTGCGTTGCGCTCACTGCCCGCTTTCCAGTCGGGAAACCTGTCGTGCCAGCTGCA
TTAATGAATCGGCCAACGCGCGGGGAGAGGCGGTTTGCGTATTGGGCGCTCTTCCGCTTCCTCGCTCACT
GACTCGCTGCGCTCGGTCGTTCGGCTGCGGCGAGCGGTATCAGCTCACTCAAAGGCGGTAATACGGTTAT
CCACAGAATCAGGGGATAACGCAGGAAAGAACATGTGAGCAAAAGGCCAGCAAAAGGCCAGGAACCGTAA
AAAGGCCGCGTTGCTGGCGTTTTTCCATAGGCTCCGCCCCCCTGACGAGCATCACAAAAATCGACGCTCA
AGTCAGAGGTGGCGAAACCCGACAGGACTATAAAGATACCAGGCGTTTCCCCCTGGAAGCTCCCTCGTGC
GCTCTCCTGTTCCGACCCTGCCGCTTACCGGATACCTGTCCGCCTTTCTCCCTTCGGGAAGCGTGGCGCT
TTCTCATAGCTCACGCTGTAGGTATCTCAGTTCGGTGTAGGTCGTTCGCTCCAAGCTGGGCTGTGTGCAC
GAACCCCCCGTTCAGCCCGACCGCTGCGCCTTATCCGGTAACTATCGTCTTGAGTCCAACCCGGTAAGAC
ACGACTTATCGCCACTGGCAGCAGCCACTGGTAACAGGATTAGCAGAGCGAGGTATGTAGGCGGTGCTAC
AGAGTTCTTGAAGTGGTGGCCTAACTACGGCTACACTAGAAGAACAGTATTTGGTATCTGCGCTCTGCTG
AAGCCAGTTACCTTCGGAAAAAGAGTTGGTAGCTCTTGATCCGGCAAACAAACCACCGCTGGTAGCGGTG
GTTTTTTTGTTTGCAAGCAGCAGATTACGCGCAGAAAAAAAGGATCTCAAGAAGATCCTTTGATCTTTTC
TACGGGGTCTGACGCTCAGTGGAACGAAAACTCACGTTAAGGGATTTTGGTCATGAGATTATCAAAAAGG
ATCTTCACCTAGATCCTTTTAAATTAAAAATGAAGTTTTAAATCAATCTAAAGTATATATGAGTAAACTT
GGTCTGACAGTTACCAATGCTTAATCAGTGAGGCACCTATCTCAGCGATCTGTCTATTTCGTTCATCCAT
AGTTGCCTGACTCCCCGTCGTGTAGATAACTACGATACGGGAGGGCTTACCATCTGGCCCCAGTGCTGCA
ATGATACCGCGAGACCCACGCTCACCGGCTCCAGATTTATCAGCAATAAACCAGCCAGCCGGAAGGGCCG
AGCGCAGAAGTGGTCCTGCAACTTTATCCGCCTCCATCCAGTCTATTAATTGTTGCCGGGAAGCTAGAGT
AAGTAGTTCGCCAGTTAATAGTTTGCGCAACGTTGTTGCCATTGCTACAGGCATCGTGGTGTCACGCTCG
TCGTTTGGTATGGCTTCATTCAGCTCCGGTTCCCAACGATCAAGGCGAGTTACATGATCCCCCATGTTGT
GCAAAAAAGCGGTTAGCTCCTTCGGTCCTCCGATCGTTGTCAGAAGTAAGTTGGCCGCAGTGTTATCACT
CATGGTTATGGCAGCACTGCATAATTCTCTTACTGTCATGCCATCCGTAAGATGCTTTTCTGTGACTGGT
GAGTACTCAACCAAGTCATTCTGAGAATAGTGTATGCGGCGACCGAGTTGCTCTTGCCCGGCGTCAATAC
GGGATAATACCGCGCCACATAGCAGAACTTTAAAAGTGCTCATCATTGGAAAACGTTCTTCGGGGCGAAA
ACTCTCAAGGATCTTACCGCTGTTGAGATCCAGTTCGATGTAACCCACTCGTGCACCCAACTGATCTTCA
GCATCTTTTACTTTCACCAGCGTTTCTGGGTGAGCAAAAACAGGAAGGCAAAATGCCGCAAAAAAGGGAA
TAAGGGCGACACGGAAATGTTGAATACTCATACTCTTCCTTTTTCAATATTATTGAAGCATTTATCAGGG
TTATTGTCTCATGAGCGGATACATATTTGAATGTATTTAGAAAAATAAACAAATAGGGGTTCCGCGCACA
TTTCCCCGAAAAGTGCCACCTGACGTC
